>Addgene plasmid #27054 | pAAV-GFAP-hChR2(H134R)-EYFP | depositor full sequence | sequence record 12795 | Author sequence
CCTGCAGGCAGCTGCGCGCTCGCTCGCTCACTGAGGCCGCCCGGGCAAAGCCCGGGCGTCGGGCGACCTT
TGGTCGCCCGGCCTCAGTGAGCGAGCGAGCGCGCAGAGAGGGAGTGGCCAACTCCATCACTAGGGGTTCC
TGCGGCCGCACGCGTCCCACCTCCCTCTCTGTGCTGGGACTCACAGAGGGAGACCTCAGGAGGCAGTCTG
TCCATCACATGTCCAAATGCAGAGCATACCCTGGGCTGGGCGCAGTGGCGCACAACTGTAATTCCAGCAC
TTTGGGAGGCTGATGTGGAAGGATCACTTGAGCCCAGAAGTTCTAGACCAGCCTGGGCAACATGGCAAGA
CCCTATCTCTACAAAAAAAGTTAAAAAATCAGCCACGTGTGGTGACACACACCTGTAGTCCCAGCTATTC
AGGAGGCTGAGGTGAGGGGATCACTTAAGGCTGGGAGGTTGAGGCTGCAGTGAGTCGTGGTTGCGCCACT
GCACTCCAGCCTGGGCAACAGTGAGACCCTGTCTCAAAAGACAAAAAAAAAAAAAAAAAAAAAAAGAACA
TATCCTGGTGTGGAGTAGGGGACGCTGCTCTGACAGAGGCTCGGGGGCCTGAGCTGGCTCTGTGAGCTGG
GGAGGAGGCAGACAGCCAGGCCTTGTCTGCAAGCAGACCTGGCAGCATTGGGCTGGCCGCCCCCCAGGGC
CTCCTCTTCATGCCCAGTGAATGACTCACCTTGGCACAGACACAATGTTCGGGGTGGGCACAGTGCCTGC
TTCCCGCCGCACCCCAGCCCCCCTCAAATGCCTTCCGAGAAGCCCATTGAGCAGGGGGCTTGCATTGCAC
CCCAGCCTGACAGCCTGGCATCTTGGGATAAAAGCAGCACAGCCCCCTAGGGGCTGCCCTTGCTGTGTGG
CGCCACCGGCGGTGGAGAACAAGGCTCTATTCAGCCTGTGCCCAGGAAAGGGGATCAGGGGATGCCCAGG
CATGGACAGTGGGTGGCAGGGGGGGAGAGGAGGGCTGTCTGCTTCCCAGAAGTCCAAGGACACAAATGGG
TGAGGGGACTGGGCAGGGTTCTGACCCTGTGGGACCAGAGTGGAGGGCGTAGATGGACCTGAAGTCTCCA
GGGACAACAGGGCCCAGGTCTCAGGCTCCTAGTTGGGCCCAGTGGCTCCAGCGTTTCCAAACCCATCCAT
CCCCAGAGGTTCTTCCCATCTCTCCAGGCTGATGTGTGGGAACTCGAGGAAATAAATCTCCAGTGGGAGA
CGGAGGGGTGGCCAGGGAAACGGGGCGCTGCAGGAATAAAGACGAGCCAGCACAGCCAGCTCATGTGTAA
CGGCTTTGTGGAGCTGTCAAGGCCTGGTCTCTGGGAGAGAGGCACAGGGAGGCCAGACAAGGAAGGGGTG
ACCTGGAGGGACAGATCCAGGGGCTAAAGTCCTGATAAGGCAAGAGAGTGCCGGCCCCCTCTTGCCCTAT
CAGGACCTCCACTGCCACATAGAGGCCATGATTGACCCTTAGACAAAGGGCTGGTGTCCAATCCCAGCCC
CCAGCCCCAGAACTCCAGGGAATGAATGGGCAGAGAGCAGGAATGTGGGACATCTGTGTTCAAGGGAAGG
ACTCCAGGAGTCTGCTGGGAATGAGGCCTAGTAGGAAATGAGGTGGCCCTTGAGGGTACAGAACAGGTTC
ATTCTTCGCCAAATTCCCAGCACCTTGCAGGCACTTACAGCTGAGTGAGATAATGCCTGGGTTATGAAAT
CAAAAAGTTGGAAAGCAGGTCAGAGGTCATCTGGTACAGCCCTTCCTTCCCTTTTTTTTTTTTTTTTTTT
GTGAGACAAGGTCTCTCTCTGTTGCCCAGGCTGGAGTGGCGCAAACACAGCTCACTGCAGCCTCAACCTA
CTGGGCTCAAGCAATCCTCCAGCCTCAGCCTCCCAAAGTGCTGGGATTACAAGCATGAGCCACCCCACTC
AGCCCTTTCCTTCCTTTTTAATTGATGCATAATAATTGTAAGTATTCATCATGGTCCAACCAACCCTTTC
TTGACCCACCTTCCTAGAGAGAGGGTCCTCTTGCTTCAGCGGTCAGGGCCCCAGACCCATGGTCTGGCTC
CAGGTACCACCTGCCTCATGCAGGAGTTGGCGTGCCCAGGAAGCTCTGCCTCTGGGCACAGTGACCTCAG
TGGGGTGAGGGGAGCTCTCCCCATAGCTGGGCTGCGGCCCAACCCCACCCCCTCAGGCTATGCCAGGGGG
TGTTGCCAGGGGCACCCGGGCATCGCCAGTCTAGCCCACTCCTTCATAAAGCCCTCGCATCCCAGGAGCG
AGCAGAGCCAGAGCAGGTTGGAGAGGAGACGCATCACCTCCGCTGCTCGCCGGGATCCTCTAGAGTCGAC
TCCGGAGCCACCATGGACTATGGCGGCGCTTTGTCTGCCGTCGGACGCGAACTTTTGTTCGTTACTAATC
CTGTGGTGGTGAACGGGTCCGTCCTGGTCCCTGAGGATCAATGTTACTGTGCCGGATGGATTGAATCTCG
CGGCACGAACGGCGCTCAGACCGCGTCAAATGTCCTGCAGTGGCTTGCAGCAGGATTCAGCATTTTGCTG
CTGATGTTCTATGCCTACCAAACCTGGAAATCTACATGCGGCTGGGAGGAGATCTATGTGTGCGCCATTG
AAATGGTTAAGGTGATTCTCGAGTTCTTTTTTGAGTTTAAGAATCCCTCTATGCTCTACCTTGCCACAGG
ACACCGGGTGCAGTGGCTGCGCTATGCAGAGTGGCTGCTCACTTGTCCTGTCATCCTTATCCGCCTGAGC
AACCTCACCGGCCTGAGCAACGACTACAGCAGGAGAACCATGGGACTCCTTGTCTCAGACATCGGGACTA
TCGTGTGGGGGGCTACCAGCGCCATGGCAACCGGCTATGTTAAAGTCATCTTCTTTTGTCTTGGATTGTG
CTATGGCGCGAACACATTTTTTCACGCCGCCAAAGCATATATCGAGGGTTATCATACTGTGCCAAAGGGT
CGGTGCCGCCAGGTCGTGACCGGCATGGCATGGCTGTTTTTCGTGAGCTGGGGTATGTTCCCAATTCTCT
TCATTTTGGGGCCCGAAGGTTTTGGCGTCCTGAGCGTCTATGGCTCCACCGTAGGTCACACGATTATTGA
TCTGATGAGTAAAAATTGTTGGGGGTTGTTGGGACACTACCTGCGCGTCCTGATCCACGAGCACATATTG
ATTCACGGAGATATCCGCAAAACCACCAAACTGAACATCGGCGGAACGGAGATCGAGGTCGAGACTCTCG
TCGAAGACGAAGCCGAGGCCGGAGCCGTGCCAGCGGCCGCCACCATGGTGAGCAAGGGCGAGGAGCTGTT
CACCGGGGTGGTGCCCATCCTGGTCGAGCTGGACGGCGACGTAAACGGCCACAAGTTCAGCGTGTCCGGC
GAGGGCGAGGGCGATGCCACCTACGGCAAGCTGACCCTGAAGTTCATCTGCACCACCGGCAAGCTGCCCG
TGCCCTGGCCCACCCTCGTGACCACCTTCGGCTACGGCCTGCAGTGCTTCGCCCGCTACCCCGACCACAT
GAAGCAGCACGACTTCTTCAAGTCCGCCATGCCCGAAGGCTACGTCCAGGAGCGCACCATCTTCTTCAAG
GACGACGGCAACTACAAGACCCGCGCCGAGGTGAAGTTCGAGGGCGACACCCTGGTGAACCGCATCGAGC
TGAAGGGCATCGACTTCAAGGAGGACGGCAACATCCTGGGGCACAAGCTGGAGTACAACTACAACAGCCA
CAACGTCTATATCATGGCCGACAAGCAGAAGAACGGCATCAAGGTGAACTTCAAGATCCGCCACAACATC
GAGGACGGCAGCGTGCAGCTCGCCGACCACTACCAGCAGAACACCCCCATCGGCGACGGCCCCGTGCTGC
TGCCCGACAACCACTACCTGAGCTACCAGTCCGCCCTGAGCAAAGACCCCAACGAGAAGCGCGATCACAT
GGTCCTGCTGGAGTTCGTGACCGCCGCCGGGATCACTCTCGGCATGGACGAGCTGTACAAGTAAGAATTC
GATATCAAGCTTATCGATAATCAACCTCTGGATTACAAAATTTGTGAAAGATTGACTGGTATTCTTAACT
ATGTTGCTCCTTTTACGCTATGTGGATACGCTGCTTTAATGCCTTTGTATCATGCTATTGCTTCCCGTAT
GGCTTTCATTTTCTCCTCCTTGTATAAATCCTGGTTGCTGTCTCTTTATGAGGAGTTGTGGCCCGTTGTC
AGGCAACGTGGCGTGGTGTGCACTGTGTTTGCTGACGCAACCCCCACTGGTTGGGGCATTGCCACCACCT
GTCAGCTCCTTTCCGGGACTTTCGCTTTCCCCCTCCCTATTGCCACGGCGGAACTCATCGCCGCCTGCCT
TGCCCGCTGCTGGACAGGGGCTCGGCTGTTGGGCACTGACAATTCCGTGGTGTTGTCGGGGAAATCATCG
TCCTTTCCTTGGCTGCTCGCCTGTGTTGCCACCTGGATTCTGCGCGGGACGTCCTTCTGCTACGTCCCTT
CGGCCCTCAATCCAGCGGACCTTCCTTCCCGCGGCCTGCTGCCGGCTCTGCGGCCTCTTCCGCGTCTTCG
CCTTCGCCCTCAGACGAGTCGGATCTCCCTTTGGGCCGCCTCCCCGCATCGATACCGAGCGCTGCTCGAG
AGATCTACGGGTGGCATCCCTGTGACCCCTCCCCAGTGCCTCTCCTGGCCCTGGAAGTTGCCACTCCAGT
GCCCACCAGCCTTGTCCTAATAAAATTAAGTTGCATCATTTTGTCTGACTAGGTGTCCTTCTATAATATT
ATGGGGTGGAGGGGGGTGGTATGGAGCAAGGGGCAAGTTGGGAAGACAACCTGTAGGGCCTGCGGGGTCT
ATTGGGAACCAAGCTGGAGTGCAGTGGCACAATCTTGGCTCACTGCAATCTCCGCCTCCTGGGTTCAAGC
GATTCTCCTGCCTCAGCCTCCCGAGTTGTTGGGATTCCAGGCATGCATGACCAGGCTCAGCTAATTTTTG
TTTTTTTGGTAGAGACGGGGTTTCACCATATTGGCCAGGCTGGTCTCCAACTCCTAATCTCAGGTGATCT
ACCCACCTTGGCCTCCCAAATTGCTGGGATTACAGGCGTGAACCACTGCTCCCTTCCCTGTCCTTCTGAT
TTTGTAGGTAACCACGTGCGGACCGAGCGGCCGCAGGAACCCCTAGTGATGGAGTTGGCCACTCCCTCTC
TGCGCGCTCGCTCGCTCACTGAGGCCGGGCGACCAAAGGTCGCCCGACGCCCGGGCTTTGCCCGGGCGGC
CTCAGTGAGCGAGCGAGCGCGCAGCTGCCTGCAGGGGCGCCTGATGCGGTATTTTCTCCTTACGCATCTG
TGCGGTATTTCACACCGCATA
[142 nt withheld, positions 5412-5553]
C
[141 nt withheld, positions 5555-5695]
CCTTTGACGTTGGAGTCCACGTTCTTT
[37 nt withheld, positions 5723-5759]
ACCCTATCTCGGGCTATTCTTTTGATTTATAAGGGATTTTGCCGATTTCGGCCTATTGGTTAAAAAATGA
GCTGATTTAACAAAAATTTAACGCGAATTTTAACAAAATATTAACGTTTACAATTTTATGGTGCACTCTC
AGTACAATCTGCTCTGATGCCGCATAGTTAAGCCAGCCCCGACACCCGCCAACACCCGCTGACGCGCCCT
GACGGGCTTGTCTGCTCCCGGCATCCGCTTACAGACAAGCTGTGACCGTCTCCGGGAGCTGCATGTGTCA
GAGGTTTTCACCGTCATCACCGAAACGCGCGAGACGAAAGGGCCTCGTGATACGCCTATTTTTATAGGTT
AATGTCATGATAATAATGGTTTCTTAGACGTCAGGTGGCACTTTTCGGGGAAATGTGCGCGGAACCCCTA
TTTGTTTATTTTTCTAAATACATTCAAATATGTATCCGCTCATGAGACAATAACCCTGATAAATGCTTCA
ATAATATTGAAAAAGGAAGAGTATGAGTATTCAACATTTCCGTGTCGCCCTTATTCCCTTTTTTGCGGCA
TTTTGCCTTCCTGTTTTTGCTCACCCAGAAACGCTGGTGAAAGTAAAAGATGCTGAAGATCAGTTGGGTG
CACGAGTGGGTTACATCGAACTGGATCTCAACAGCGGTAAGATCCTTGAGAGTTTTCGCCCCGAAGAACG
TTTTCCAATGATGAGCACTTTTAAAGTTCTGCTATGTGGCGCGGTATTATCCCGTATTGACGCCGGGCAA
GAGCAACTCGGTCGCCGCATACACTATTCTCAGAATGACTTGGTTGAGTACTCACCAGTCACAGAAAAGC
ATCTTACGGATGGCATGACAGTAAGAGAATTATGCAGTGCTGCCATAACCATGAGTGATAACACTGCGGC
CAACTTACTTCTGACAACGATCGGAGGACCGAAGGAGCTAACCGCTTTTTTGCACAACATGGGGGATCAT
GTAACTCGCCTTGATCGTTGGGAACCGGAGCTGAATGAAGCCATACCAAACGACGAGCGTGACACCACGA
TGCCTGTAGCAATGGCAACAACGTTGCGCAAACTATTAACTGGCGAACTACTTACTCTAGCTTCCCGGCA
ACAATTAATAGACTGGATGGAGGCGGATAAAGTTGCAGGACCACTTCTGCGCTCGGCCCTTCCGGCTGGC
TGGTTTATTGCTGATAAATCTGGAGCCGGTGAGCGTGGGTCTCGCGGTATCATTGCAGCACTGGGGCCAG
ATGGTAAGCCCTCCCGTATCGTAGTTATCTACACGACGGGGAGTCAGGCAACTATGGATGAACGAAATAG
ACAGATCGCTGAGATAGGTGCCTCACTGATTAAGCATTGGTAACTGTCAGACCAAGTTTACTCATATATA
CTTTAGATTGATTTAAAACTTCATTTTTAATTTAAAAGGATCTAGGTGAAGATCCTTTTTGATAATCTCA
TGACCAAAATCCCTTAACGTGAGTTTTCGTTCCACTGAGCGTCAGACCCCGTAGAAAAGATCAAAGGATC
TTCTTGAGATCCTTTTTTTCTGCGCGTAATCTGCTGCTTGCAAACAAAAAAACCACCGCTACCAGCGGTG
GTTTGTTTGCCGGATCAAGAGCTACCAACTCTTTTTCCGAAGGTAACTGGCTTCAGCAGAGCGCAGATAC
CAAATACTGTCCTTCTAGTGTAGCCGTAGTTAGGCCACCACTTCAAGAACTCTGTAGCACCGCCTACATA
CCTCGCTCTGCTAATCCTGTTACCAGTGGCTGCTGCCAGTGGCGATAAGTCGTGTCTTACCGGGTTGGAC
TCAAGACGATAGTTACCGGATAAGGCGCAGCGGTCGGGCTGAACGGGGGGTTCGTGCACACAGCCCAGCT
TGGAGCGAACGACCTACACCGAACTGAGATACCTACAGCGTGAGCTATGAGAAAGCGCCACGCTTCCCGA
AGGGAGAAAGGCGGACAGGTATCCGGTAAGCGGCAGGGTCGGAACAGGAGAGCGCACGAGGGAGCTTCCA
GGGGGAAACGCCTGGTATCTTTATAGTCCTGTCGGGTTTCGCCACCTCTGACTTGAGCGTCGATTTTTGT
GATGCTCGTCAGGGGGGCGGAGCCTATGGAAAAACGCCAGCAACGCGGCCTTTTTACGGTTCCTGGCCTT
TTGCTGGCCTTTTGCTCACATGT
Features (pLannotate 1.2.2; 17 found; start..end, strand, type, name):
      1..141     -  repeat_region  AAV2 ITR: inverted terminal repeat of adeno-associated virus serotype 2 inverted
    231..491     -  CDS            GVQW1 (fragment): GVQW1_HUMAN - Also known as TIGD1L2. Experimental evidence at transcript level: Swiss-Prot protein existence level 2. From Homo sapiens (Human).
   1870..1965    +  CDS            C14orf178 (fragment): CN178_HUMAN - Experimental evidence at transcript level: Swiss-Prot protein existence level 2. From Homo sapiens (Human).
   2362..2380    +  misc_feature   MCS (fragment): pUC18/19 multiple cloning site
   2393..3319    +  CDS            ChR2(H134R): H134R mutant of an N-terminal fragment of channelrhodopsin-2 from the alga Chlamydomonas reinhardtii (Nagel et al., 2005) blue light-activated cation channel
   3335..4054    +  CDS            EYFP: enhanced YFP mammalian codon-optimized
   4055..4079    +  misc_feature   MCS (fragment): pBluescript multiple cloning site
   4079..4667    +  misc_feature   WPRE: woodchuck hepatitis virus posttranscriptional regulatory element
   4699..5175    +  polyA_signal   hGH poly(A) signal: human growth hormone polyadenylation signal
   5215..5355    +  repeat_region  AAV2 ITR: inverted terminal repeat of adeno-associated virus serotype 2 inverted
   5360..5411    -  misc_feature   bom (fragment): basis of mobility region from pBR322
   5430..5810    +  rep_origin     M13 ori (sequence partly withheld): M13 bacteriophage origin of replication; arrow indicates direction of (+) strand synthesis
   5886..5935    -  misc_feature   bom (fragment): basis of mobility region from pBR322
   6037..6072    -  CDS            rop (fragment): Rop protein, which maintains plasmids at low copy number; rop
   6167..6271    +  promoter       AmpR promoter: bla
   6272..7132    +  CDS            AmpR: β-lactamase; bla; confers resistance to ampicillin, carbenicillin, and related antibiotics
   7303..7891    +  rep_origin     ori: high-copy-number ColE1/pMB1/pBR322/pUC origin of replication
