[The description below was written by a language model from this plasmid's Addgene catalogue record and pLannotate feature annotations shown in this document.]
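Description:
pAAV-GFAP-hChR2(H134R)-EYFP is an adeno-associated virus transfer plasmid for mammalian expression, built on a pAAV backbone. In bacteria it is maintained through a high-copy ColE1/pUC-type origin and selected with ampicillin via the β-lactamase gene. An M13 phage origin is also annotated in the backbone. The full depositor sequence is about 7.95 kb. Two AAV2 inverted terminal repeats bracket the expression cassette. These repeats are the only cis elements needed for the intervening DNA to be replicated and packaged into recombinant AAV particles when rep, cap and helper functions are supplied in trans. They are also recombination-prone, which is why a recA-deficient host is specified.

Between the ITRs, the catalogue record places the human GFAP promoter upstream of the payload. The feature table does not annotate the promoter itself; the region it should occupy carries only two short fragment matches to human proteins, which are probably incidental hits within genomic promoter sequence. The promoter drives a mammalian codon-optimised ("humanized") channelrhodopsin-2, a blue-light-gated cation channel originally from the alga Chlamydomonas reinhardtii, although the record lists the species as human. It carries the H134R substitution and is fused at its C terminus to EYFP, so expressing cells can be identified by fluorescence. A WPRE follows the fusion to enhance transcript stability and expression, and a human growth hormone polyadenylation signal terminates the transcript.

The stated purpose is AAV-mediated delivery of ChR2(H134R)-EYFP for optogenetic excitation. GFAP promoters are generally used to direct expression to astrocytes and related glia, but the record does not state the intended target cells.
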