Addgene plasmid #27054: pAAV-GFAP-hChR2(H134R)-EYFP
Purpose: AAV expression of humanized ChR2(H134R) fused to EYFP, for optogenetic excitation
Depositing lab: Karl Deisseroth. Depositing organization: Stanford University.
Backbone
  Vector backbone: pAAV
  Backbone manufacturer: Invitrogen
  Backbone size w/o insert (bp): 6290
  Vector type: Mammalian Expression, AAV
Growth in bacteria
  Bacterial resistance: Ampicillin, 100 μg/mL
  Growth temperature: 37°C
  Growth strain: Stbl3
  Growth instructions: Please use Rec A- competent cells such as Stbl3 cells from Invitrogen for transformation.
  Copy number: High Copy
Gene/Insert
  Gene/Insert name: hChR2(H134R) (alt name: ChR2)
  Species: H. sapiens (human)
  Insert size (bp): 1662
  Mutation: H134R
  Promoter: GFAP
  Tag / fusion protein: EYFP (C terminal on insert)
  Cloning method: Restriction Enzyme; 5′ cloning site BamHI, SalI (not destroyed); 3′ cloning site EcoRI, HinDIII (not destroyed)
  Sequencing primers: 5′ ccaaccccaccccctcaggctatg; 3′ GCAATAGCATGATACAAAGG
Terms and licenses: Academic/Nonprofit Terms; Industry Terms: Not Available to Industry
Depositor comments: This plasmid contains the human GFAP promoter. For additional information please visit - http://www.optogenetics.org
How to cite: pAAV-GFAP-hChR2(H134R)-EYFP was a gift from Karl Deisseroth (Addgene plasmid # 27054 ; http://n2t.net/addgene:27054 ; RRID:Addgene_27054)
