>Addgene plasmid #27054 | pAAV-GFAP-hChR2(H134R)-EYFP | addgene partial sequence | sequence record 33299 | 27054 with GFAPpro-F (ACTCCTTCATAAAGCCCTCG)
GTTGGAGAGGAGACGCATCACCTCCGCTGCTCGCCGGGATCCTCTAGAGTCGACTCCGGAGCCACCATGG
ACTATGGCGGCGCTTTGTCTGCCGTCGGACGCGAACTTTTGTTCGTTACTAATCCTGTGGTGGTGAACGG
GTCCGTCCTGGTCCCTGAGGATCAATGTTACTGTGCCGGATGGATTGAATCTCGCGGCACGAACGGCGCT
CAGACCGCGTCAAATGTCCTGCAGTGGCTTGCAGCAGGATTCAGCATTTTGCTGCTGATGTTCTATGCCT
ACCAAACCTGGAAATCTACATGCGGCTGGGAGGAGATCTATGTGTGCGCCATTGAAATGGTTAAGGTGAT
TCTCGAGTTCTTTTTTGAGTTTAAGAATCCCTCTATGCTCTACCTTGCCACAGGACACCGGGTGCAGTGG
CTGCGCTATGCAGAGTGGCTGCTCACTTGTCCTGTCATCCTTATCCGCCTGAGCAACCTCACCGGCCTGA
GCAACGACTACAGCAGGAGAACCATGGGACTCCTTGTCTCAGACATCGGGACTATCGTGTGGGGGGCTAC
CAGCGCCATGGCAACCGGCTATGTTAAAGTCATCTTCTTTTGTCTTGGATTGTGCTATGGCGCGAACACA
TTTTTTCACGCCGCCAAAGCATATATCGAGGGTTATCATACTGTGCCAAAGGGTCGGTGCCGCCAGGTCG
TGACCGGCATGGCATGGCTGTTTTTCGTGAGCTGGGGTATGTTCCCAATTCTCTTCATTTTGGGGCCCGA
AGGTTTTGGCGTCCTGAGCGTCTATGGCTCCACCGTAGGTCACACGATTATTGATCTGATGAGTAAAAAT
TGTTGGGGGTTGTTGGGACACTACCTGCGCGTCCTGAT
