>Addgene plasmid #27054 | pAAV-GFAP-hChR2(H134R)-EYFP | addgene partial sequence | sequence record 33300 | 27054 with pBR322ori-F
TTGAGCGTCGATTTTTGTGATGCTCGTCAGGGGGGCGGAGCCTATGGAAAAACGCCAGCAACGCGGCCTT
TTTACGGTTCCTGGCCTTTTGCTGGCCTTTTGCTCACATGTCCTGCAGGCAGCTGCGCGCTCGCTC
