>Addgene plasmid #27054 | pAAV-GFAP-hChR2(H134R)-EYFP | addgene partial sequence | sequence record 33301 | 27054 with EGFP-N
CCGGCCTCGGCTTCGTCTTCGACGAGAGTCTCGACCTCGATCTCCGTTCCGCCGATGTTCAGTTTGGTGG
TTTTGCGGATATCTCCGTGAATCAATATGTGCTCGTGGATCAGGACGCGCAGGTAGTGTCCCAACAACCC
CCAACAATTTTTACTCATCAGATCAATAATCGTGTGACCTACGGTGGAGCCATAGACGCTCAGGACGCCA
AAACCTTCGGGCCCCAAAATGAAGAGAATTGGGAACATACCCCAGCTCACGAAAAACAGCCATGCCATGC
CGGTCACGACCTGGCGGCACCGACCCTTTGGCACAGTATGATAACCCTCGATATATGCTTTGGCGGCGTG
AAAAAATGTGTTCGCGCCATAGCACAATCCAAGACAAAAGAAGATGACTTTAACATAGCCGGTTGCCATG
GCGCTGGTAGCCCCCCACACGATAGTCCCGATGTCTGAGACAAGGAGTCCCATGGTTCTCCTGCTGTAGT
CGTTGCTCAGGCCGGTGAGGTTGCTCAGGCGGATAAGGATGACAGGACAAGTGAGCAGCCACTCTGCATA
GCGCAGCCACTGCACCCGGTGTCCTGTGGCAAGGTAGAGCATAGAGGGATTCTTAAACTCAAAAAAGAAC
TCGAGAA
